>Addgene plasmid #14052 | CS2 Flag-Smad3 | addgene partial sequence | sequence record 21506 | SP6 5'-ATTTAGGTGACACTATAG-3'
TCCCATCGATTCGAATTCACCATGGACTACAAGGACGACGATGACAAGTCGTCCATCCTGCCTTTCACTC
CCCCGATCGTGAAGCGCCTGCTGGGCTGGAAGAAGGGCGAGCAGAACGGGCAGGAGGAGAAATGGTGCGA
GAAGGCGGTCAAGAGCCTGGTCAAGAAACTCAAGAAGACGGGGCAGCTGGACGAGCTGGAGAAGGCCATC
ACCACGCAGAACGTCAACACCAAGTGCATCACCATCCCCAGGTCCCTGGATGGCCGGTTGCAGGTGTCCC
ATCGGAAGGGGCTCCCTCATGTCATCTACTGCCGCCTGTGGCGATGGCCAGACCTGCACAGCCACCACGA
GCTGCGGGCCATGGAGCTGTGTGAGTTCGCCTTCAATATGAAGAAGGACGAGGTCTGCGTGAATCCCTAC
CACTACCAGAGAGTAGAGACACCAGTTCTACCTCCTGTGTTGGTGCCACGCCACACAGAGATCCCGGCCG
AGTTCCCCCCACTGGACGACTACAGCCATTCCATCCCCGAAAACACTAACTTCCCCGCAGGCATCGAGCC
CCAGAGCAATATTCCAGAGACCCCACCCCCTGGCTACCTGAGTGAAGATGGAGAAACCAGTGACCACCAG
ATGAACCACAGCATGGACGCAGGTTCTCCAAACCTATCCCCGAATCCGATGTCCCCAGCACATAATAACT
TGGACCTGCAGCCAGTTACCTACTGCGAGCCGGCCTTCTGGTGCTCCATCTCCTACTACGAGCT
