[The description below was written by a language model from this plasmid's Addgene catalogue record.]
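Description:
CS2 Flag-Smad3 is an expression plasmid built on the pCS2 backbone (about 4.1 kb without insert), a multipurpose vector listed as suitable for Xenopus, mammalian, avian and zebrafish systems. It is maintained in E. coli as a high-copy plasmid under ampicillin selection. The record does not list the promoter or other regulatory elements. pCS2-family vectors generally drive expression from a strong CMV-derived promoter with an SV40 polyadenylation signal and carry an upstream SP6 promoter that allows in vitro synthesis of mRNA for embryo injection. The use of SP6 as the 5′ sequencing primer fits that layout, but no feature table is available to confirm it for this particular plasmid.

The insert is human SMAD3, a receptor-regulated Smad that is phosphorylated by the activated TGF-β receptor and then moves into the nucleus to regulate target gene transcription. The coding sequence carries an N-terminal Flag epitope, so the expressed protein can be detected or immunoprecipitated with anti-Flag antibodies and told apart from endogenous Smad3. The fragment was cloned using EcoRI at both the 5′ and 3′ ends, and the record does not say whether these sites remain intact. The insert size is also not given.

The plasmid comes from work on how oncogenic Ras signalling represses TGF-β/Smad signalling. It is suited to transient expression of tagged Smad3 in cultured cells for studies of Smad phosphorylation, localisation, protein interactions and transcriptional responses.
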