Addgene plasmid #14052: CS2 Flag-Smad3
Depositing lab: Joan Massague. Depositing organization: Memorial Sloan-Kettering Cancer Center. Publication: A mechanism of repression of TGFbeta/ Smad signaling by oncogenic Ras. Kretzschmar M, Doody J, Timokhina I, Massague J. Genes Dev. 1999 Apr 1. 13(7):804-16. 10.1101/gad.13.7.804 PubMed 10197981.
Backbone
  Vector backbone: pCS2
  Backbone size w/o insert (bp): 4100
  Vector type: xenopus/mammalian/avian/zebrafish
Growth in bacteria
  Bacterial resistance: Ampicillin, 100 μg/mL
  Growth temperature: 37°C
  Growth strain: DH5alpha
  Copy number: High Copy
Gene/Insert
  Gene/Insert name: Smad3
  Species: H. sapiens (human)
  Entrez Gene: SMAD3 (a.k.a. HSPC193, HsT17436, JV15-2, LDS1C, LDS3, MADH3, hMAD-3, hSMAD3, mad3)
  Tag / fusion protein: Flag (N terminal on insert)
  Cloning method: Restriction Enzyme; 5′ cloning site EcoRI (unknown if destroyed); 3′ cloning site EcoRI (unknown if destroyed)
  Sequencing primers: 5′ SP6; 3′ EBV rev
Terms and licenses: Academic/Nonprofit Terms; Industry Terms: Not Available to Industry
How to cite: CS2 Flag-Smad3 was a gift from Joan Massague (Addgene plasmid # 14052 ; http://n2t.net/addgene:14052 ; RRID:Addgene_14052)
